Addgene plasmid #20439: pWZL Neo Myr Flag CAMK2B
Depositing lab: William Hahn & Jean Zhao. Depositing organization: Dana-Farber Cancer Institute. Publication: Integrative Genomic Approaches Identify IKBKE as a Breast Cancer Oncogene (Kinase Library Clones). Boehm JS, Zhao JJ, Yao J, Kim SY, Firestein R, Dunn IF, Sjostrom SK, Garraway LA, Weremowicz S, Richardson AL, Greulich H, Stewart CJ, Mulvey LA, Shen RR, Ambrogio L, Hirozane-Kishikawa T, Hill DE, Vidal M, Meyerson M, Grenier JK, Hinkle G, Root DE, Roberts TM, Lander ES, Polyak K, Hahn WC. Cell. 2007 Jun 15. 129(6):1065-1079. 10.1016/j.cell.2007.03.052 PubMed 17574021.
Backbone
  Vector backbone: pWZL-Neo-Myr-Flag-DEST
  Backbone manufacturer: William Hahn Lab (available at Addgene, #15300)
  Vector type: Mammalian Expression, Retroviral
  Selectable markers: Neomycin (select with G418)
Growth in bacteria
  Bacterial resistance: Ampicillin, 100 μg/mL
  Growth temperature: 37°C
  Growth strain: Stbl3
  Growth instructions: Stbl3 cells to prevent recombination.
  Copy number: Unknown
Gene/Insert
  Gene/Insert name: CAMK2B (alt name: calcium/calmodulin-dependent protein kinase (CaM kinase) II beta)
  Species: H. sapiens (human)
  GenBank ID: NM_001220
  Entrez Gene: CAMK2B (a.k.a. CAM2, CAMK2, CAMKB, CaMKIIbeta, MRD54)
  Tag / fusion protein: Myr (N terminal on backbone); Flag (N terminal on backbone)
  Cloning method: Gateway Cloning
  Sequencing primers: 5′ pWZL-Fwd (GAA CCT CCT CGT TCG ACC); 3′ pWZL-Rev (TTC CGG GCC CTC ACA TTG)
Resource information
  A portion of this plasmid was derived from a plasmid made by: 4-B8
Terms and licenses: Academic/Nonprofit Terms; Industry Terms: Not Available to Industry
Depositor comments: ORFs were cloned into Gateway compatible pEntry vectors. An LR recombination reaction was performed to move the ORF to pWZL-Neo-Myr-Flag DEST such that the ORF would have 5' myristoylation and flag tags. This plasmid is part of a kinase library, and the gene has been verified, but has not been fully sequenced for minor mutations. Please see the following link for plasmids from this article that are not part of the kinase library http://www.addgene.org/pubmed/17574021
How to cite: pWZL Neo Myr Flag CAMK2B was a gift from William Hahn & Jean Zhao (Addgene plasmid # 20439 ; http://n2t.net/addgene:20439 ; RRID:Addgene_20439)
