[The description below was written by a language model from this plasmid's Addgene catalogue record.]
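Description:
pWZL Neo Myr Flag CAMK2B is a retroviral mammalian expression plasmid built on the Gateway-compatible pWZL-Neo-Myr-Flag-DEST backbone. It is propagated in bacteria under ampicillin selection, in a recombination-deficient strain chosen to limit rearrangement of the repeated retroviral sequences. Transduced or transfected mammalian cells are selected through the neomycin resistance marker using G418. No feature table accompanies the record, so the promoter driving the insert, the bacterial origin of replication, the arrangement linking the insert to the neomycin marker and the plasmid copy number are not stated. In retroviral vectors of this kind, expression is generally directed from the viral long terminal repeat, and a packaging signal allows the transcript to be incorporated into virions produced in packaging cells.

The insert is the human open reading frame for CAMK2B, the beta subunit of calcium/calmodulin-dependent protein kinase II. It was first cloned into a Gateway entry vector and then moved into the destination backbone by an LR recombination reaction. This places the ORF in frame behind two N-terminal elements supplied by the backbone: a myristoylation signal and a Flag epitope. The myristoylation sequence directs lipid modification and membrane targeting of the fusion protein, a strategy commonly used to promote activation of kinases, while the Flag tag allows detection or immunoprecipitation.

The construct belongs to a library of myristoylated kinase clones assembled for functional genomic screening aimed at identifying kinases with oncogenic activity in human cells. The depositors note that the identity of the gene was verified, but the clone has not been fully sequenced, so minor mutations cannot be excluded.
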