>Addgene plasmid #20439 | pWZL Neo Myr Flag CAMK2B | addgene partial sequence | sequence record 26260 | 20439 with pWZL-fwd
CTCCTTCTCTAGGCGCCGGCCGGATCCAGAATTCGCCACCATGGGGTCTTCAAAATCTAAACCAAAGGAC
CCCAGCCAGCGCCGGCGCAGGATCCGAGGTTACCTTGACTACAAAGACGATGACGACAAGCAATTGACAA
GTTTGTACAAAAAAGTTGGCATGGCCACCACGGTGACCTGCACCCGCTTCACCGACGAGTACCAGCTCTA
CGAGGATATTGGCAAGGGGGCTTTCTCTGTGGTCCGACGCTGTGTCAAGCTCTGCACCGGCCATGAGTAT
GCAGCCAAGATCATCAACACCAAGAAGCTGTCAGCCAGAGATCACCAGAAGCTGGAGAGAGAGGCTCGGA
TCTGCCGCCTTCTGAAGCATTCCAACATCGTGCGTCTCCACGACAGCATCTCCGAGGAGGGCTTCCACTA
CCTGGTCTTCGATCTGGTCACTGGTGGGGAGCTCTTTGAAGACATTGTGGCGAGAGAGTACTACAGCGAG
GCTGATGCCAGTCACTGTATCCAGCAGATCCTGGAGGCCGTTCTCCATTGTCACCAAATGGGGGTCGTCC
ACAGAGACCTCAAGCCGGAGAACCTGCTTCTGGCCAGCAAGTGCAAAGGGGCTGCAGTGAAGCTGGCAGA
CTTCGGCCTAGCTATCGAGGTGCAGGGGGACCAGCAGGCATGGTTTGGTTTCGCTGGCACACCAGGCTAC
CTGTCCCCTGA
